Addgene plasmid #54978: mCherry-Annexin-8
Depositing lab: Michael Davidson. Depositing organization: Florida State University, Tallahassee.
Backbone
  Vector backbone: mCherry
  Backbone size w/o insert (bp): 4750
  Vector type: Mammalian Expression
  Selectable markers: Neomycin (select with G418)
Growth in bacteria
  Bacterial resistance: Kanamycin, 50 μg/mL
  Growth temperature: 37°C
  Growth strain: DH5alpha
  Copy number: High Copy
Gene/Insert
  Gene/Insert name: Annexin (A4) (alt name: NM_001153.3)
  Species: H. sapiens (human)
  Entrez Gene: ANXA4 (a.k.a. ANX4, HEL-S-274, P32.5, PAP-II, PIG28, PP4-X, ZAP36)
  Promoter: CMV
  Tag / fusion protein: mCherry (C terminal on backbone)
  Cloning method: Unknown
  Sequencing primers: 5′ CMV-F; 3′ SV40pA-R
Terms and licenses: Academic/Nonprofit Terms; Industry Terms: Not Available to Industry
Depositor comments: . Excitation = 587; Emission = 610
How to cite: mCherry-Annexin-8 was a gift from Michael Davidson (Addgene plasmid # 54978 ; http://n2t.net/addgene:54978 ; RRID:Addgene_54978)
