[The description below was written by a language model from this plasmid's Addgene catalogue record.]
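Description:
mCherry-Annexin-8 is a mammalian expression plasmid built on an mCherry fluorescent-protein backbone of about 4.75 kb (size without insert). It is maintained in E. coli as a high-copy plasmid under kanamycin selection. It also carries a neomycin resistance marker, so transfected mammalian cells can be selected with G418, for example to derive stable lines. No feature table accompanies the record, so the origin of replication and the promoters driving the resistance marker are not stated. The use of an SV40 polyA reverse sequencing primer suggests that the expression cassette ends in an SV40 polyadenylation signal.

The payload is human annexin A4 (ANXA4, matching the reference transcript given as the alternative insert name), expressed from the strong constitutive CMV promoter as a fusion with the red fluorescent protein mCherry. The tag is recorded as C-terminal on the backbone, which places mCherry after the annexin coding sequence. The construct name does not match this in two ways: "Annexin-8" is not the gene annotated as the insert, and the name puts mCherry first. The "8" may be a linker or naming convention rather than the annexin family member, but the record does not explain it, so the fusion layout is worth confirming by sequencing. The cloning method is listed as unknown.

Depositor comments give excitation and emission maxima of 587 and 610 nm, typical of mCherry. The record does not state a purpose, but a construct like this is generally used for live- or fixed-cell fluorescence imaging of the tagged protein. Annexins are calcium-dependent phospholipid-binding proteins, so the fusion would suit following annexin A4 localisation and membrane association in transfected mammalian cells.
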