>Addgene plasmid #54978 | mCherry-Annexin-8 | depositor partial sequence | sequence record 85365 | insert sequence
GACGTCAGATCCGCTAGCGCTACCGGACTCAGATCTCGAGCTCAAGCTTCGAATTCTCGCCACCATGGCC
ATGGCAACCAAAGGAGGTACTGTCAAAGCTGCTTCAGGATTCAATGCCATGGAAGATGCCCAGACCCTGA
GGAAGGCCATGAAAGGGCTCGGCACCGATGAAGACGCCATTATTAGCGTCCTTGCCTACCGCAACACCGC
CCAGCGCCAGGAGATCAGGACAGCCTACAAGAGCACCATCGGCAGGGACTTGATAGACGACCTGAAGTCA
GAACTGAGTGGCAACTTCGAGCAGGTGATTGTGGGGATGATGACGCCCACGGTGCTGTATGACGTGCAAG
AGCTGCGAAGGGCCATGAAGGGAGCCGGCACTGATGAGGGCTGCCTAATTGAGATCCTGGCCTCCCGGAC
CCCTGAGGAGATCCGGCGCATAAGCCAAACCTACCAGCAGCAATATGGACGGAGCCTTGAAGATGACATT
CGCTCTGACACATCGTTCATGTTCCAGCGAGTGCTGGTGTCTCTGTCAGCTGGTGGGAGGGATGAAGGAA
ATTATCTGGACGATGCTCTCGTGAGACAGGATGCCCAGGACCTGTATGAGGCTGGAGAGAAGAAATGGGG
GACAGATGAGGTGAAATTTCTAACTGTTCTCTGTTCCCGGAACCGAAATCACCTGTTGCATGTGTTTGAT
GAATACAAAAGGATATCACAGAAGGATATTGAACAGAGTATTAAATCTGAAACATCTGGTAGCTTTGAAG
ATGCTCTGCTGGCTATAGTAAAGTGCATGAGGAACAAATCTGCATATTTTGCTGAAAAGCTCTATAAATC
GATGAAGGGCTTGGGCACCGATGATAACACCCTCATCAGAGTGATGGTTTCTCGAGCAGAAATTGACATG
TTGGATATCCGGGCACACTTCAAGAGACTCTATGGAAAGTCTCTGTACTCGTTCATCAAGGGTGACACAT
CTGGAGACTACAGGAAAGTACTGCTTGTTCTCTGTGGAGGAGATGATTCTCGGGATCCACCGGTCGCCAC
CATGGTGAGCAAGGGCGAGGAGGATAACATGGCCATCATCAAGGAGTTCATGCGCTTCAAGGTGCACATG
GAGGGCTCCGTGAACGGCCACGAGTTCGAGATCGAGGGCGAGGGCGAGGGCCGCCCCTACGAGGGCACCC
AGACCGCCAAGCTGAAGGTGACCAAGGGTGGCCCCCTGCCCTTCGCCTGGGACATCCTGTCCCCTCAGTT
CATGTACGGCTCCAAGGCCTACGTGAAGCACCCCGCCGACATCCCCGACTACTTGAAGCTGTCCTTCCCC
GAGGGCTTCAAGTGGGAGCGCGTGATGAACTTCGAGGACGGCGGCGTGGTGACCGTGACCCAGGACTCCT
CCCTGCAGGACGGCGAGTTCATCTACAAGGTGAAGCTGCGCGGCACCAACTTCCCCTCCGACGGCCCCGT
AATGCAGAAGAAGACCATGGGCTGGGAGGCCTCCTCCGAGCGGATGTACCCCGAGGACGGCGCCCTGAAG
GGCGAGATCAAGCAGAGGCTGAAGCTGAAGGACGGCGGCCACTACGACGCTGAGGTCAAGACCACCTACA
AGGCCAAGAAGCCCGTGCAGCTGCCCGGCGCCTACAACGTCAACATCAAGTTGGACATCACCTCCCACAA
CGAGGACTACACCATCGTGGAACAGTACGAACGCGCCGAGGGCCGCCACTCCACCGGCGGCATGGACGAG
CTGTACAAGTAAAGCGGCCGCGACTCTAGATCATAATCAGCCATACCACA
