>Addgene plasmid #54978 | mCherry-Annexin-8 | addgene partial sequence | sequence record 128573 | mCherry-R 5'-TTGGTCACCTTCAGCTTGG-3'
CCCTCGATCTCGAACTCGTGGCCGTTCACGGAGCCCTCCATGTGCACCTTGAAGCGCATGAACTCCTTGA
TGATGGCCATGTTATCCTCCTCGCCCTTGCTCACCATGGTGGCGACCGGTGGATCCCGAGAATCATCTCC
TCCACAGAGAACAAGCAGTACTTTCCTGTAGTCTCCAGATGTGTCACCCTTGATGAACGAGTACAGAGAC
TTTCCATAGAGTCTCTTGAAGTGTGCCCGGATATCCAACATGTCAATTTCTGCTCGAGAAACCATCACTC
TGATGAGGGTGTTATCATCGGTGCCCAAGCCCTTCATCGATTTATAGAGCTTTTCAGCAAAATATGCAGA
TTTGTTCCTCATGCACTTTACTATAGCCAGCAGAGCATCTTCAAAGCTACCAGATGTTTCAGATTTAATA
CTCTGTTCAATATCCTTCTGTGATATCCTTTTGTATTCATCAAACACATGCAACAGGTGATTTCGGTTCC
GGGAACAGAGAACAGTTAGAAATTTCACCTCATCTGTCCCCCATTTCTTCTCTCCAGCCTCATACAGGTC
CTGGGCATCCTGTCTCACGAGAGCATCGTCCAGATAATTTCCTTCATCCCTCCCACCAGCTGACAGAGAC
ACCAGCACTCGCTGGAACATGAACGATGTGTCAGAGCGAATGTCATCTTCAAGGCTCCGTCCATATTGCT
GCTGGTAGGTTTGGCTTATGCGCCGGATCTCCTCAGGGGTCCGGGAGGCCAGGATCTCAATTAGGCAGCC
CTCATCAGTGCCGGCTCCCTTCATGGCCCTTCGCAGCTCTTGCACGTCATACAGCACCGT
